Addgene plasmid #76624: DYRK1B gRNA (BRDN0001149374)
Purpose: 3rd generation lentiviral gRNA plasmid targeting human DYRK1B
Depositing lab: John Doench & David Root. Depositing organization: Broad Institute. Publication: Optimized sgRNA design to maximize activity and minimize off-target effects of CRISPR-Cas9. Doench JG, Fusi N, Sullender M, Hegde M, Vaimberg EW, Donovan KF, Smith I, Tothova Z, Wilen C, Orchard R, Virgin HW, Listgarten J, Root DE. Nat Biotechnol. 2016 Jan 18. doi: 10.1038/nbt.3437. PubMed 26780180.
Backbone
  Vector backbone: lentiGuide-Puro
  Backbone manufacturer: Zhang Lab (Addgene plasmid # 52963)
  Vector type: Mammalian Expression, Lentiviral, CRISPR
  Selectable markers: Puromycin
Growth in bacteria
  Bacterial resistance: Ampicillin, 100 μg/mL
  Growth temperature: 37°C
  Growth strain: DH5alpha
  Copy number: High Copy
Gene/Insert
  Gene/Insert name: DYRK1B (alt names: DYRK1B; NM_004714.2)
  gRNA/shRNA sequence: CACAGAGAGCTTACGCAGCG
  Species: H. sapiens (human)
  Entrez Gene: DYRK1B (a.k.a. AOMS3, MIRK)
  Promoter: hU6
  Cloning method: Unknown
  Sequencing primers: 5′ U6-F; 3′ pS2-R
Terms and licenses: Academic/Nonprofit Terms; Industry Terms: Not Available to Industry
Depositor comments: The gRNA was designed to target the following Genbank reference sequence(s): NM_004714.2,NM_006483.2,NM_006484.2. Note that this plasmid does NOT contain Cas9. It should be used in conjunction with lentiCas9-Blast (Addgene #52962) or otherwise with cell lines already expressing Cas9. Browse the full kinome gRNA library at http://www.addgene.org/pooled-library/broadgpp-human-kinome/ or visit http://www.broadinstitute.org/rnai/public/ for detailed protocols and information.
How to cite: DYRK1B gRNA (BRDN0001149374) was a gift from John Doench & David Root (Addgene plasmid # 76624 ; http://n2t.net/addgene:76624 ; RRID:Addgene_76624)
