[The description below was written by a language model from this plasmid's Addgene catalogue record and pLannotate feature annotations shown in this document.]
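Description:
DYRK1B gRNA (BRDN0001149374) is a third-generation lentiviral CRISPR guide plasmid built on the lentiGuide-Puro backbone, carrying a single guide RNA directed against human DYRK1B (also known as MIRK or AOMS3), a dual-specificity kinase gene. The guide was designed against three DYRK1B reference transcripts and belongs to a human kinome gRNA collection. In bacteria the 8.3 kb plasmid is maintained through a high-copy ColE1/pUC-type origin and selected with ampicillin via the β-lactamase gene. An f1 origin, an SV40 origin, and remnants of a lac/T7/T3 cloning region are also annotated in the backbone.

The transfer cassette begins with an RSV promoter driving a truncated HIV-1 5' LTR, which makes genomic RNA production Tat-independent. It is followed by the Ψ packaging signal with a gag fragment, the Rev response element for nuclear export of the unspliced viral RNA, and a cPPT/CTS that aids nuclear import. The cassette ends in a self-inactivating ΔU3 3' LTR and an SV40 polyadenylation signal. Within this unit, the human U6 RNA polymerase III promoter transcribes the DYRK1B-specific spacer fused to the Streptococcus pyogenes Cas9 guide scaffold. A separate EF-1α promoter, annotated as the core promoter plus intron A, expresses puromycin N-acetyltransferase so that transduced mammalian cells can be selected, and a WPRE enhances transcript expression.

The plasmid does not encode Cas9, so it is meant to be used together with a separate Cas9 lentiviral vector such as lentiCas9-Blast, or in cell lines that already express Cas9. Its purpose is targeted disruption of DYRK1B in human cells.
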