Features (pLannotate 1.2.2; 29 found; start..end, strand, type, name):
     14..80      +  CDS            small t antigen (fragment): SV40 (simian virus 40) small t antigen
    106..317     +  promoter       EF-1α core promoter: core promoter for human elongation factor EF-1α
    318..1256    +  intron         EF-1α intron A: intron upstream of the start codon of human EF-1α
   1278..1877    +  CDS            PuroR (fragment): puromycin N-acetyltransferase; pac from Streptomyces; confers resistance to puromycin
   1893..2481    +  misc_feature   WPRE: woodchuck hepatitis virus posttranscriptional regulatory element
   2532..2551    +  misc_feature   cPPT/CTS (fragment): central polypurine tract and central termination sequence of HIV-1
   2553..2786    +  LTR            3' LTR (ΔU3): self-inactivating 3' long terminal repeat (LTR) from HIV-1
   2864..2985    +  polyA_signal   SV40 poly(A) signal: SV40 polyadenylation signal
   3025..3160    +  rep_origin     SV40 ori: SV40 origin of replication
   3181..3199    -  promoter       T7 promoter: promoter for bacteriophage T7 RNA polymerase
   3207..3362    +  CDS            lacZα (fragment): LacZα fragment of β-galactosidase; lacZ fragment
   3367..3795    +  rep_origin     f1 ori (sequence partly withheld): f1 bacteriophage origin of replication; arrow indicates direction of (+) strand synthesis
   3848..3952    +  promoter       AmpR promoter: bla
   3953..4813    +  CDS            AmpR: β-lactamase; bla; confers resistance to ampicillin, carbenicillin, and related antibiotics
   4984..5572    +  rep_origin     ori: high-copy-number ColE1/pMB1/pBR322/pUC origin of replication
   5755..5847    +  CDS            lacI (fragment): lac repressor; lacI; The lac repressor binds to the lac operator to inhibit transcription in E. coli. This inhibition can be relieved by adding lactose or isopropyl-β-D-thiogalactopyranoside (IPTG).
   5860..5881    +  protein_bind   CAP binding site: CAP binding activates transcription in the presence of cAMP. E. coli catabolite activator protein
   5896..5926    +  promoter       lac promoter: promoter for the E. coli lac operon
   5934..5950    +  protein_bind   lac operator: The lac repressor binds to the lac operator to inhibit transcription in E. coli. This inhibition can be relieved by adding lactose or isopropyl-β-D-thiogalactopyranoside (IPTG). lac repressor encoded by lacI
   5995..6013    +  promoter       T3 promoter: promoter for bacteriophage T3 RNA polymerase
   6041..6267    +  promoter       RSV promoter: Rous sarcoma virus enhancer/promoter
   6268..6448    +  LTR            5' LTR (truncated): truncated 5' long terminal repeat (LTR) from HIV-1
   6495..6620    +  misc_feature   HIV-1 Ψ: packaging signal of human immunodeficiency virus type 1
   6604..6967    +  CDS            HIV-1 gag (fragment): gag protein from human immunodeficiency virus 1; gag
   7113..7346    +  misc_feature   RRE: The Rev response element (RRE) of HIV-1 allows for Rev-dependent mRNA export from the nucleus to the cytoplasm.
   7723..7749    +  CDS            Rev (fragment): human immunodeficiency virus 1 (HIV-1) Rev protein; rev; enhances nuclear export of unspliced and incompletely spliced viral mRNAs
   7753..7993    +  promoter       U6 promoter: RNA polymerase III promoter for human U6 snRNA
   8023..8098    +  misc_RNA       gRNA scaffold: guide RNA scaffold for the Streptococcus pyogenes CRISPR/Cas9 system
   8154..8271    +  misc_feature   cPPT/CTS: central polypurine tract and central termination sequence of HIV-1
>Addgene plasmid #76624 | DYRK1B gRNA (BRDN0001149374) | addgene full sequence | sequence record 186190 | Addgene Assembled Sequence
CCCGGGTGCAAAGATGGATAAAGTTTTAAACAGAGAGGAATCTTTGCAGCTAATGGACCTTCTAGGTCTT
GAAAGGAGTGGGAATTGGCTCCGGTGCCCGTCAGTGGGCAGAGCGCACATCGCCCACAGTCCCCGAGAAG
TTGGGGGGAGGGGTCGGCAATTGATCCGGTGCCTAGAGAAGGTGGCGCGGGGTAAACTGGGAAAGTGATG
TCGTGTACTGGCTCCGCCTTTTTCCCGAGGGTGGGGGAGAACCGTATATAAGTGCAGTAGTCGCCGTGAA
CGTTCTTTTTCGCAACGGGTTTGCCGCCAGAACACAGGTAAGTGCCGTGTGTGGTTCCCGCGGGCCTGGC
CTCTTTACGGGTTATGGCCCTTGCGTGCCTTGAATTACTTCCACCTGGCTGCAGTACGTGATTCTTGATC
CCGAGCTTCGGGTTGGAAGTGGGTGGGAGAGTTCGAGGCCTTGCGCTTAAGGAGCCCCTTCGCCTCGTGC
TTGAGTTGAGGCCTGGCCTGGGCGCTGGGGCCGCCGCGTGCGAATCTGGTGGCACCTTCGCGCCTGTCTC
GCTGCTTTCGATAAGTCTCTAGCCATTTAAAATTTTTGATGACCTGCTGCGACGCTTTTTTTCTGGCAAG
ATAGTCTTGTAAATGCGGGCCAAGATCTGCACACTGGTATTTCGGTTTTTGGGGCCGCGGGCGGCGACGG
GGCCCGTGCGTCCCAGCGCACATGTTCGGCGAGGCGGGGCCTGCGAGCGCGGCCACCGAGAATCGGACGG
GGGTAGTCTCAAGCTGGCCGGCCTGCTCTGGTGCCTGGCCTCGCGCCGCCGTGTATCGCCCCGCCCTGGG
CGGCAAGGCTGGCCCGGTCGGCACCAGTTGCGTGAGCGGAAAGATGGCCGCTTCCCGGCCCTGCTGCAGG
GAGCTCAAAATGGAGGACGCGGCGCTCGGGAGAGCGGGCGGGTGAGTCACCCACACAAAGGAAAAGGGCC
TTTCCGTCCTCAGCCGTCGCTTCATGTGACTCCACGGAGTACCGGGCGCCGTCCAGGCACCTCGATTAGT
TCTCGAGCTTTTGGAGTACGTCGTCTTTAGGTTGGGGGGAGGGGTTTTATGCGATGGAGTTTCCCCACAC
TGAGTGGGTGGAGACTGAAGTTAGGCCAGCTTGGCACTTGATGTAATTCTCCTTGGAATTTGCCCTTTTT
GAGTTTGGATCTTGGTTCATTCTCAAGCCTCAGACAGTGGTTCAAAGTTTTTTTCTTCCATTTCAGGTGT
CGTGACGTACGGCCACCATGACCGAGTACAAGCCCACGGTGCGCCTCGCCACCCGCGACGACGTCCCCAG
GGCCGTACGCACCCTCGCCGCCGCGTTCGCCGACTACCCCGCCACGCGCCACACCGTCGATCCGGACCGC
CACATCGAGCGGGTCACCGAGCTGCAAGAACTCTTCCTCACGCGCGTCGGGCTCGACATCGGCAAGGTGT
GGGTCGCGGACGACGGCGCCGCCGTGGCGGTCTGGACCACGCCGGAGAGCGTCGAAGCGGGGGCGGTGTT
CGCCGAGATCGGCCCGCGCATGGCCGAGTTGAGCGGTTCCCGGCTGGCCGCGCAGCAACAGATGGAAGGC
CTCCTGGCGCCGCACCGGCCCAAGGAGCCCGCGTGGTTCCTGGCCACCGTCGGAGTCTCGCCCGACCACC
AGGGCAAGGGTCTGGGCAGCGCCGTCGTGCTCCCCGGAGTGGAGGCGGCCGAGCGCGCCGGGGTGCCCGC
CTTCCTGGAGACCTCCGCGCCCCGCAACCTCCCCTTCTACGAGCGGCTCGGCTTCACCGTCACCGCCGAC
GTCGAGGTGCCCGAAGGACCGCGCACCTGGTGCATGACCCGCAAGCCCGGTGCCTGAACGCGTTAAGTCG
ACAATCAACCTCTGGATTACAAAATTTGTGAAAGATTGACTGGTATTCTTAACTATGTTGCTCCTTTTAC
GCTATGTGGATACGCTGCTTTAATGCCTTTGTATCATGCTATTGCTTCCCGTATGGCTTTCATTTTCTCC
TCCTTGTATAAATCCTGGTTGCTGTCTCTTTATGAGGAGTTGTGGCCCGTTGTCAGGCAACGTGGCGTGG
TGTGCACTGTGTTTGCTGACGCAACCCCCACTGGTTGGGGCATTGCCACCACCTGTCAGCTCCTTTCCGG
GACTTTCGCTTTCCCCCTCCCTATTGCCACGGCGGAACTCATCGCCGCCTGCCTTGCCCGCTGCTGGACA
GGGGCTCGGCTGTTGGGCACTGACAATTCCGTGGTGTTGTCGGGGAAATCATCGTCCTTTCCTTGGCTGC
TCGCCTGTGTTGCCACCTGGATTCTGCGCGGGACGTCCTTCTGCTACGTCCCTTCGGCCCTCAATCCAGC
GGACCTTCCTTCCCGCGGCCTGCTGCCGGCTCTGCGGCCTCTTCCGCGTCTTCGCCTTCGCCCTCAGACG
AGTCGGATCTCCCTTTGGGCCGCCTCCCCGCGTCGACTTTAAGACCAATGACTTACAAGGCAGCTGTAGA
TCTTAGCCACTTTTTAAAAGAAAAGGGGGGACTGGAAGGGCTAATTCACTCCCAACGAAGACAAGATCTG
CTTTTTGCTTGTACTGGGTCTCTCTGGTTAGACCAGATCTGAGCCTGGGAGCTCTCTGGCTAACTAGGGA
ACCCACTGCTTAAGCCTCAATAAAGCTTGCCTTGAGTGCTTCAAGTAGTGTGTGCCCGTCTGTTGTGTGA
CTCTGGTAACTAGAGATCCCTCAGACCCTTTTAGTCAGTGTGGAAAATCTCTAGCAGTACGTATAGTAGT
TCATGTCATCTTATTATTCAGTATTTATAACTTGCAAAGAAATGAATATCAGAGAGTGAGAGGAACTTGT
TTATTGCAGCTTATAATGGTTACAAATAAAGCAATAGCATCACAAATTTCACAAATAAAGCATTTTTTTC
ACTGCATTCTAGTTGTGGTTTGTCCAAACTCATCAATGTATCTTATCATGTCTGGCTCTAGCTATCCCGC
CCCTAACTCCGCCCATCCCGCCCCTAACTCCGCCCAGTTCCGCCCATTCTCCGCCCCATGGCTGACTAAT
TTTTTTTATTTATGCAGAGGCCGAGGCCGCCTCGGCCTCTGAGCTATTCCAGAAGTAGTGAGGAGGCTTT
TTTGGAGGCCTAGGGACGTACCCAATTCGCCCTATAGTGAGTCGTATTACGCGCGCTCACTGGCCGTCGT
TTTACAACGTCGTGACTGGGAAAACCCTGGCGTTACCCAACTTAATCGCCTTGCAGCACATCCCCCTTTC
GCCAGCTGGCGTAATAGCGAAGAGGCCCGCACCGATCGCCCTTCCCAACAGTTGCGCAGCCTGAATGGCG
AATGGG
[124 nt withheld, positions 3367-3490]
C
[91 nt withheld, positions 3492-3582]
A
[49 nt withheld, positions 3584-3632]
CCTTTGACGTTGGAGTCCACGTTCTTT
[37 nt withheld, positions 3660-3696]
ACCCTATCTCGGTCTATTCTTTTGATTTATAAGGGATTTTGCCGATTTCGGCCTATTGGTTAAAAAATGA
GCTGATTTAACAAAAATTTAACGCGAATTTTAACAAAATATTAACGCTTACAATTTAGGTGGCACTTTTC
GGGGAAATGTGCGCGGAACCCCTATTTGTTTATTTTTCTAAATACATTCAAATATGTATCCGCTCATGAG
ACAATAACCCTGATAAATGCTTCAATAATATTGAAAAAGGAAGAGTATGAGTATTCAACATTTCCGTGTC
GCCCTTATTCCCTTTTTTGCGGCATTTTGCCTTCCTGTTTTTGCTCACCCAGAAACGCTGGTGAAAGTAA
AAGATGCTGAAGATCAGTTGGGTGCACGAGTGGGTTACATCGAACTGGATCTCAACAGCGGTAAGATCCT
TGAGAGTTTTCGCCCCGAAGAACGTTTTCCAATGATGAGCACTTTTAAAGTTCTGCTATGTGGCGCGGTA
TTATCCCGTATTGACGCCGGGCAAGAGCAACTCGGTCGCCGCATACACTATTCTCAGAATGACTTGGTTG
AGTACTCACCAGTCACAGAAAAGCATCTTACGGATGGCATGACAGTAAGAGAATTATGCAGTGCTGCCAT
AACCATGAGTGATAACACTGCGGCCAACTTACTTCTGACAACGATCGGAGGACCGAAGGAGCTAACCGCT
TTTTTGCACAACATGGGGGATCATGTAACTCGCCTTGATCGTTGGGAACCGGAGCTGAATGAAGCCATAC
CAAACGACGAGCGTGACACCACGATGCCTGTAGCAATGGCAACAACGTTGCGCAAACTATTAACTGGCGA
ACTACTTACTCTAGCTTCCCGGCAACAATTAATAGACTGGATGGAGGCGGATAAAGTTGCAGGACCACTT
CTGCGCTCGGCCCTTCCGGCTGGCTGGTTTATTGCTGATAAATCTGGAGCCGGTGAGCGTGGGTCTCGCG
GTATCATTGCAGCACTGGGGCCAGATGGTAAGCCCTCCCGTATCGTAGTTATCTACACGACGGGGAGTCA
GGCAACTATGGATGAACGAAATAGACAGATCGCTGAGATAGGTGCCTCACTGATTAAGCATTGGTAACTG
TCAGACCAAGTTTACTCATATATACTTTAGATTGATTTAAAACTTCATTTTTAATTTAAAAGGATCTAGG
TGAAGATCCTTTTTGATAATCTCATGACCAAAATCCCTTAACGTGAGTTTTCGTTCCACTGAGCGTCAGA
CCCCGTAGAAAAGATCAAAGGATCTTCTTGAGATCCTTTTTTTCTGCGCGTAATCTGCTGCTTGCAAACA
AAAAAACCACCGCTACCAGCGGTGGTTTGTTTGCCGGATCAAGAGCTACCAACTCTTTTTCCGAAGGTAA
CTGGCTTCAGCAGAGCGCAGATACCAAATACTGTTCTTCTAGTGTAGCCGTAGTTAGGCCACCACTTCAA
GAACTCTGTAGCACCGCCTACATACCTCGCTCTGCTAATCCTGTTACCAGTGGCTGCTGCCAGTGGCGAT
AAGTCGTGTCTTACCGGGTTGGACTCAAGACGATAGTTACCGGATAAGGCGCAGCGGTCGGGCTGAACGG
GGGGTTCGTGCACACAGCCCAGCTTGGAGCGAACGACCTACACCGAACTGAGATACCTACAGCGTGAGCT
ATGAGAAAGCGCCACGCTTCCCGAAGGGAGAAAGGCGGACAGGTATCCGGTAAGCGGCAGGGTCGGAACA
GGAGAGCGCACGAGGGAGCTTCCAGGGGGAAACGCCTGGTATCTTTATAGTCCTGTCGGGTTTCGCCACC
TCTGACTTGAGCGTCGATTTTTGTGATGCTCGTCAGGGGGGCGGAGCCTATGGAAAAACGCCAGCAACGC
GGCCTTTTTACGGTTCCTGGCCTTTTGCTGGCCTTTTGCTCACATGTTCTTTCCTGCGTTATCCCCTGAT
TCTGTGGATAACCGTATTACCGCCTTTGAGTGAGCTGATACCGCTCGCCGCAGCCGAACGACCGAGCGCA
GCGAGTCAGTGAGCGAGGAAGCGGAAGAGCGCCCAATACGCAAACCGCCTCTCCCCGCGCGTTGGCCGAT
TCATTAATGCAGCTGGCACGACAGGTTTCCCGACTGGAAAGCGGGCAGTGAGCGCAACGCAATTAATGTG
AGTTAGCTCACTCATTAGGCACCCCAGGCTTTACACTTTATGCTTCCGGCTCGTATGTTGTGTGGAATTG
TGAGCGGATAACAATTTCACACAGGAAACAGCTATGACCATGATTACGCCAAGCGCGCAATTAACCCTCA
CTAAAGGGAACAAAAGCTGGAGCTGCAAGCTTAATGTAGTCTTATGCAATACTCTTGTAGTCTTGCAACA
TGGTAACGATGAGTTAGCAACATGCCTTACAAGGAGAGAAAAAGCACCGTGCATGCCGATTGGTGGAAGT
AAGGTGGTACGATCGTGCCTTATTAGGAAGGCAACAGACGGGTCTGACATGGATTGGACGAACCACTGAA
TTGCCGCATTGCAGAGATATTGTATTTAAGTGCCTAGCTCGATACATAAACGGGTCTCTCTGGTTAGACC
AGATCTGAGCCTGGGAGCTCTCTGGCTAACTAGGGAACCCACTGCTTAAGCCTCAATAAAGCTTGCCTTG
AGTGCTTCAAGTAGTGTGTGCCCGTCTGTTGTGTGACTCTGGTAACTAGAGATCCCTCAGACCCTTTTAG
TCAGTGTGGAAAATCTCTAGCAGTGGCGCCCGAACAGGGACTTGAAAGCGAAAGGGAAACCAGAGGAGCT
CTCTCGACGCAGGACTCGGCTTGCTGAAGCGCGCACGGCAAGAGGCGAGGGGCGGCGACTGGTGAGTACG
CCAAAAATTTTGACTAGCGGAGGCTAGAAGGAGAGAGATGGGTGCGAGAGCGTCAGTATTAAGCGGGGGA
GAATTAGATCGCGATGGGAAAAAATTCGGTTAAGGCCAGGGGGAAAGAAAAAATATAAATTAAAACATAT
AGTATGGGCAAGCAGGGAGCTAGAACGATTCGCAGTTAATCCTGGCCTGTTAGAAACATCAGAAGGCTGT
AGACAAATACTGGGACAGCTACAACCATCCCTTCAGACAGGATCAGAAGAACTTAGATCATTATATAATA
CAGTAGCAACCCTCTATTGTGTGCATCAAAGGATAGAGATAAAAGACACCAAGGAAGCTTTAGACAAGAT
AGAGGAAGAGCAAAACAAAAGTAAGACCACCGCACAGCAAGCGGCCGCTGATCTTCAGACCTGGAGGAGG
AGATATGAGGGACAATTGGAGAAGTGAATTATATAAATATAAAGTAGTAAAAATTGAACCATTAGGAGTA
GCACCCACCAAGGCAAAGAGAAGAGTGGTGCAGAGAGAAAAAAGAGCAGTGGGAATAGGAGCTTTGTTCC
TTGGGTTCTTGGGAGCAGCAGGAAGCACTATGGGCGCAGCGTCAATGACGCTGACGGTACAGGCCAGACA
ATTATTGTCTGGTATAGTGCAGCAGCAGAACAATTTGCTGAGGGCTATTGAGGCGCAACAGCATCTGTTG
CAACTCACAGTCTGGGGCATCAAGCAGCTCCAGGCAAGAATCCTGGCTGTGGAAAGATACCTAAAGGATC
AACAGCTCCTGGGGATTTGGGGTTGCTCTGGAAAACTCATTTGCACCACTGCTGTGCCTTGGAATGCTAG
TTGGAGTAATAAATCTCTGGAACAGATTTGGAATCACACGACCTGGATGGAGTGGGACAGAGAAATTAAC
AATTACACAAGCTTAATACACTCCTTAATTGAAGAATCGCAAAACCAGCAAGAAAAGAATGAACAAGAAT
TATTGGAATTAGATAAATGGGCAAGTTTGTGGAATTGGTTTAACATAACAAATTGGCTGTGGTATATAAA
ATTATTCATAATGATAGTAGGAGGCTTGGTAGGTTTAAGAATAGTTTTTGCTGTACTTTCTATAGTGAAT
AGAGTTAGGCAGGGATATTCACCATTATCGTTTCAGACCCACCTCCCAACCCCGAGGGGACCCAGAGAGG
GCCTATTTCCCATGATTCCTTCATATTTGCATATACGATACAAGGCTGTTAGAGAGATAATTAGAATTAA
TTTGACTGTAAACACAAAGATATTAGTACAAAATACGTGACGTAGAAAGTAATAATTTCTTGGGTAGTTT
GCAGTTTTAAAATTATGTTTTAAAATGGACTATCATATGCTTACCGTAACTTGAAAGTATTTCGATTTCT
TGGCTTTATATATCTTGTGGAAAGGACGAAACACCGCACAGAGAGCTTACGCAGCGGTTTTAGAGCTAGA
AATAGCAAGTTAAAATAAGGCTAGTCCGTTATCAACTTGAAAAAGTGGCACCGAGTCGGTGCTTTTTTAA
GCTTGGCGTAACTAGATCTTGAGACAAATGGCAGTATTCATCCACAATTTTAAAAGAAAAGGGGGGATTG
GGGGGTACAGTGCAGGGGAAAGAATAGTAGACATAATAGCAACAGACATACAAACTAAAGAATTACAAAA
ACAAATTACAAAAATTCAAAATTTTCGGGTTTATTACAGGGACAGCAGAGATCCACTTTGGCGCCGGCTC
GAGGGGG
