>Addgene plasmid #76624 | DYRK1B gRNA (BRDN0001149374) | depositor partial sequence | sequence record 144084 | Target Sequence
CACAGAGAGCTTACGCAGCG
