>Addgene plasmid #76624 | DYRK1B gRNA (BRDN0001149374) | addgene partial sequence | sequence record 186189 | hU6-F
GTAGAAAGTAATAATTTCTTGGGTAGTTTGCAGTTTTAAAATTATGTTTTAAAATGGACTATCATATGCT
TACCGTAACTTGAAAGTATTTCGATTTCTTGGCTTTATATATCTTGTGGAAAGGACGAAACACCGCACAG
AGAGCTTACGCAGCGGTTTTAGAGCTAGAAATAGCAAGTTAAAATAAGGCTAGTCCGTTATCAACTTGAA
AAAGTGGCACCGAGTCGGTGCTTTTTTAAGCTTGGCGTAACTAGATCTTGAGACAAATGGCAGTATTCAT
CCACAATTTTAAAAGAAAAGGGGGGATTGGGGGGTACAGTGCAGGGGAAAGAATAGTAGACATAATAGCA
ACAGACATACAAACTAAAGAATTACAAAAACAAATTACAAAAATTCAAAATTTTCGGGTTTATTACAGGG
ACAGCAGAGATCCACTTTGGCGCCGGCTCGAGGGGGCCCGGGTGCAAAGATGGATAAAGTTTTAAACAGA
GAGGAATCTTTGCAGCTAATGGACCTTCTAGGTCTTGAAAGGAGTGGGAATTGGCTCCGGTGCCCGTCAG
TGGGCAGAGC
